Addgene plasmid #203118: Salsa-BC277-P3H1
Purpose: Expression of barcoded reporter plasmid for PRESTO-Salsa; EGFP/BC277
Depositing lab: Noah Palm. Depositing organization: Yale University. Publication: Highly multiplexed bioactivity screening reveals human and microbiota metabolome-GPCRome interactions. Chen H, Rosen CE, Gonzalez-Hernandez JA, Song D, Potempa J, Ring AM, Palm NW. Cell. 2023 Jul 6;186(14):3095-3110.e19. doi: 10.1016/j.cell.2023.05.024. Epub 2023 Jun 14. PubMed 37321219.
Backbone
  Vector backbone: pCER206
  Vector type: Mammalian Expression
Growth in bacteria
  Bacterial resistance: Ampicillin, 100 μg/mL
  Growth temperature: 37°C
  Growth strain: DH5alpha
  Copy number: High Copy
Gene/Insert
  Gene/Insert name: EGFP/BC277
  Species: Synthetic
  Insert size (bp): 730
  Promoter: Tet Response Element (TRE)
  Cloning method: Restriction Enzyme; 5′ cloning site BsrGI (not destroyed); 3′ cloning site HindIII (not destroyed)
  Sequencing primers: 5′ Custom primer (GAAGCGCGATCACATGG)
Terms and licenses: Academic/Nonprofit Terms; Industry Terms: Not Available to Industry
How to cite: Salsa-BC277-P3H1 was a gift from Noah Palm (Addgene plasmid # 203118 ; http://n2t.net/addgene:203118 ; RRID:Addgene_203118)
