[The description below was written by a language model from this plasmid's Addgene catalogue record and pLannotate feature annotations shown in this document.]
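Description:
Salsa-BC277-P3H1 is a 5.1 kb mammalian expression plasmid built on the pCER206 backbone. It serves as one member of a set of barcoded reporter plasmids for PRESTO-Salsa, a highly multiplexed assay for screening GPCR bioactivity. It is propagated in E. coli as a high-copy plasmid through a ColE1/pUC-type origin and is selected with ampicillin via the β-lactamase gene and its native promoter. No mammalian selection marker is annotated. The short lacI, SV40 large T antigen and aminoglycoside phosphotransferase fragments in the feature table appear to be non-functional backbone remnants.

The payload is a 730 bp synthetic EGFP/BC277 insert under a Tet Response Element promoter. The annotation shows a central block of tetO repeats flanked by minimal promoter elements facing in opposite directions, which suggests a bidirectional Tet-responsive layout. On the forward strand, a TRE3G-type fragment drives mammalian codon-optimised EGFP. The barcode was cloned between BsrGI and HindIII sites, which would place it just downstream of EGFP and ahead of an SV40 polyadenylation signal that is annotated in the reverse orientation. The barcode itself is not annotated as a feature. On the reverse strand, a minimal CMV promoter leads through a cloning-site fragment into a rabbit β-globin intron, a β-globin exon fragment and a β-globin poly(A) signal, with no coding insert annotated there.

Expression depends on a tetracycline-controlled transactivator, which this plasmid does not encode. TRE activation therefore yields a transcript carrying both EGFP and a unique barcode. In principle, the barcode lets reporter output from many pooled plasmids be distinguished by sequencing. The record does not explain the "P3H1" suffix, nor does it say which receptor is paired with BC277.
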