Features (pLannotate 1.2.2; 17 found; start..end, strand, type, name):
      2..55      +  CDS            lacI (fragment): lac repressor; lacI; The lac repressor binds to the lac operator to inhibit transcription in E. coli. This inhibition can be relieved by adding lactose or isopropyl-β-D-thiogalactopyranoside (IPTG).
    388..443     -  polyA_signal   β-globin poly(A) signal: rabbit β-globin polyadenylation signal (Gil and Proudfoot, 1987)
    518..640     -  CDS            HBB: HBB_COLGU - Experimental evidence at transcript level: Swiss-Prot protein existence level 2. Involved in oxygen transport from the lung to the various peripheral tissues. From Colobus guereza (Mantled guereza) (Eastern black-and-white colobus monkey).
    644..1216    -  intron         β-globin intron: intron from rabbit β-globin gene
   1312..1343    -  misc_feature   MCS (fragment): pUC18/19 multiple cloning site
   1437..1475    -  promoter       minimal CMV promoter: human cytomegalovirus (CMV) immediate early promoter
   1493..1708    -  protein_bind   tetracycline response element (fragment): contains seven copies of the tetracycline operator tetO tetracycline repressor TetR
   1708..1753    +  promoter       TRE3GV promoter (fragment): 3rd-generation Tet-responsive promoter that can be activated by binding of Tet-On® 3G, optimized for retroviral and lentiviral vectors
   1829..1856    +  misc_feature   MCS (fragment): pBluescript multiple cloning site
   1861..2580    +  CDS            EGFP: the original enhanced GFP (Yang et al., 1996) mammalian codon-optimized
   2591..2613    +  misc_feature   MCS (fragment): pBluescript multiple cloning site
   2627..2761    -  polyA_signal   SV40 poly(A) signal: SV40 polyadenylation signal
   2784..2867    -  CDS            large T antigen (fragment): large T antigen from SV40 (simian virus 40)
   2861..3091    -  CDS            str (fragment): STR_KLEPN - Protein inferred from homology: Swiss-Prot protein existence level 3. The aminoglycoside phosphotransferases achieve inactivation of their antibiotic substrates by phosphorylation. From Klebsiella pneumoniae.
   3210..3314    +  promoter       AmpR promoter: bla
   3315..4175    +  CDS            AmpR: β-lactamase; bla; confers resistance to ampicillin, carbenicillin, and related antibiotics
   4346..4934    +  rep_origin     ori: high-copy-number ColE1/pMB1/pBR322/pUC origin of replication
>Addgene plasmid #203118 | Salsa-BC277-P3H1 | addgene full sequence | sequence record 421462 | Addgene NGS Result
AGCGCCCAATACGCAAACCGCCTCTCCCCGCGCGTTGGCCGATTCATTAATGCAGTCGAGGGATCTCCAT
AAGAGAAGAGGGACAGCTATGACTGGGAGTAGTCAGGAGAGGAGGAAAAATCTGGCTAGTAAAACATGTA
AGGAAAATTTTAGGGATGTTAAAGAAAAAAATAACACAAAACAAAATATAAAAAAAATCTAACCTCAAGT
CAAGGCTTTTCTATGGAATAAGGAATGGACAGCAGGGGGCTGTTTCATATACTGATGACCTCTTTATAGC
CAACCTTTGTTCATGGCAGCCAGCATATGGGCATATGTTGCCAAACTCTAAACCAAATACTCATTCTGAT
GTTTTAAATGATTTGCCCTCCCATATGTCCTTCCGAGTGAGAGACACAAAAAATTCCAACACACTATTGC
AATGAAAATAAATTTCCTTTATTAGCCAGAAGTCAGATGCTCAAGGGGCTTCATGATGTCCCCATAATTT
TTGGCAGAGGGAAAAAGATCGATCTCAGTGGTATTTGTGAGCCAGGGCATTGGCCACACCAGCCACCACC
TTCTGATAGGCAGCCTGCACCTGAGGAGTGAATTCTTTGCCAAAATGATGAGACAGCACAACAACCAGCA
CGTTGCCCAGGAGCTGTAGGAAAGAGAAGAAGGCATGAACATGGTTAGCAGAGGGGCCCGGTTTGGACTC
AGAGTATTTTATCCTCATCTCAAACAGTGTATATCATTGTAACCATAAAGAGAAAGGCAGGATGATGACC
AGGGTGTAGTTGTTTCTACCAATAAGAATATTTCCACGCCAGCCAGAATTTATATGCAGAAATATTCTAC
CTTATCATTTAATTATAACAATTGTTCTCTAAAACTGTGCTGAAGTACAATATAATATACCCTGATTGCC
TTGAAAAAAAAGTGATTAGAGAAAGTACTTACAATCTGACAAATAAACAAAAGTGAATTTAAAAATTCGT
TACAAATGCAAGCTAAAGTTTAACGAAAAAGTTACAGAAAATGAAAAGAAAATAAGAGGAGACAATGGTT
GTCAACAGAGTAGAAAGTGAAAGAAACAAAATTATCATGAGGGTCCATGGTGATACAAGGGACATCTTCC
CATTCTAAACAACACCCTGAAAACTTTGCCCCCTCCATATAACATGAATTTTACAATAGCGAAAAAGAAA
GAACAATCAAGGGTCCCCAAACTCACCCTGAAGTTCTCAGCTCTAGAGATATCGTCGAGGCCGCGCTAGC
GTTTAAACTGTCGACCTTAATTAAGAGATCTGCTCGAGGCGCGTCAGCTGACTAGAGGATCCCCGGGTAC
CGAGCTCGAATTCGGGGCCGCGGAGGCTGGATCGGTCCCGGTGTCTTCTATGGAGGTCAAAACAGCGTGG
ATGGCGTCTCCAGGCGATCTGACGGTTCACTAAACGAGCTCTGCTTATATAGGCCTCCCACCGTACACGC
CTACCTCGACCCGGGTACCGAGCTCGACTTTCACTTTTCTCTATCACTGATAGGGAGTGGTAAACTCGAC
TTTCACTTTTCTCTATCACTGATAGGGAGTGGTAAACTCGACTTTCACTTTTCTCTATCACTGATAGGGA
GTGGTAAACTCGACTTTCACTTTTCTCTATCACTGATAGGGAGTGGTAAACTCGACTTTCACTTTTCTCT
ATCACTGATAGGGAGTGGTAAACTCGACCTATATAAGCAGAGCTCGTTTAGTGAACCGTCAGATCGCCTG
GAGACGCCATCCACGCTGTTTTGACCTCCATAGAAGACACCGGGACCGATCCAGCCTCCGCGGCCCCGAA
TTCCTGCAGCGGCCGCTCTAGAACTAGTGGATCCCCGCGGATGGTGAGCAAGGGCGAGGAGCTGTTCACC
GGGGTGGTGCCCATCCTGGTCGAGCTGGACGGCGACGTAAACGGCCACAAGTTCAGCGTGTCCGGCGAGG
GCGAGGGCGATGCCACCTACGGCAAGCTGACCCTGAAGTTCATCTGCACCACCGGCAAGCTGCCCGTGCC
CTGGCCCACCCTCGTGACCACCCTGACCTACGGCGTGCAGTGCTTCAGCCGCTACCCCGACCACATGAAG
CAGCACGACTTCTTCAAGTCCGCCATGCCCGAAGGCTACGTCCAGGAGCGCACCATCTTCTTCAAGGACG
ACGGCAACTACAAGACCCGCGCCGAGGTGAAGTTCGAGGGCGACACCCTGGTGAACCGCATCGAGCTGAA
GGGCATCGACTTCAAGGAGGACGGCAACATCCTGGGGCACAAGCTGGAGTACAACTACAACAGCCACAAC
GTCTATATCATGGCCGACAAGCAGAAGAACGGCATCAAGGTGAACTTCAAGATCCGCCACAACATCGAGG
ACGGCAGCGTGCAGCTCGCCGACCACTACCAGCAGAACACCCCCATCGGCGACGGCCCCGTGCTGCTGCC
CGACAACCACTACCTGAGCACCCAGTCCGCCCTGAGCAAAGACCCCAACGAGAAGCGCGATCACATGGTC
CTGCTGGAGTTCGTGACCGCCGCCGGGATCACTCTCGGCATGGACGAGCTGTACAAGTAAGGTGATTGTT
GAATTCGATATCAAGCTTGTCGACCTAGTTCTAGAGGATCCAGACATGATAAGATACATTGATGAGTTTG
GACAAACCACAACTAGAATGCAGTGAAAAAAATGCTTTATTTGTGAAATTTGTGATGCTATTGCTTTATT
TGTAACCATTATAAGCTGCAATAAACAAGTTAACAACAACAATTGCATTCATTTTATGTTTCAGGTTCAG
GGGGAGGTGTGGGAGGTTTTTTAAAGCAAGTAAAACCTCTACAAATGTGGTATGGCTGATTATGATCCTG
CAAGCCTCGTCGTCCTGGCCGGACCACGCTATCTGTGCAAGGTCCCCGGCCCCGGACGCGCGCTCCATGA
GCAGAGCGCCCGCCGCCGAGGCGAAGACTCGGGCGGCGCCCTGCCCGTCCCACCAGGTCAACAGGCGGTA
ACCGGCCTCTTCATCGGGAATGCGCGCGACCTTCAGCATCGCCGGCATGTCCCCCTGGCGGACGGGAAGT
ATCCAGCTCGACCAAGCTGGCCGCGTCGAGTGAAGACGAAAGGGCCTCGTGATACGCCTATTTTTATAGG
TTAATGTCATGATAATAATGGTTTCTTAGACGTCAGGTGGCACTTTTCGGGGAAATGTGCGCGGAACCCC
TATTTGTTTATTTTTCTAAATACATTCAAATATGTATCCGCTCATGAGACAATAACCCTGATAAATGCTT
CAATAATATTGAAAAAGGAAGAGTATGAGTATTCAACATTTCCGTGTCGCCCTTATTCCCTTTTTTGCGG
CATTTTGCCTTCCTGTTTTTGCTCACCCAGAAACGCTGGTGAAAGTAAAAGATGCTGAAGATCAGTTGGG
TGCACGAGTGGGTTACATCGAACTGGATCTCAACAGCGGTAAGATCCTTGAGAGTTTTCGCCCCGAAGAA
CGTTTTCCAATGATGAGCACTTTTAAAGTTCTGCTATGTGGCGCGGTATTATCCCGTGTTGACGCCGGGC
AAGAGCAACTCGGTCGCCGCATACACTATTCTCAGAATGACTTGGTTGAGTACTCACCAGTCACAGAAAA
GCATCTTACGGATGGCATGACAGTAAGAGAATTATGCAGTGCTGCCATAACCATGAGTGATAACACTGCG
GCCAACTTACTTCTGACAACGATCGGAGGACCGAAGGAGCTAACCGCTTTTTTGCACAACATGGGGGATC
ATGTAACTCGCCTTGATCGTTGGGAACCGGAGCTGAATGAAGCCATACCAAACGACGAGCGTGACACCAC
GATGCCTGTAGCAATGGCAACAACGTTGCGCAAACTATTAACTGGCGAACTACTTACTCTAGCTTCCCGG
CAACAATTAATAGACTGGATGGAGGCGGATAAAGTTGCAGGACCACTTCTGCGCTCGGCCCTTCCGGCTG
GCTGGTTTATTGCTGATAAATCTGGAGCCGGTGAGCGTGGGTCTCGCGGTATCATTGCAGCACTGGGGCC
AGATGGTAAGCCCTCCCGTATCGTAGTTATCTACACGACGGGGAGTCAGGCAACTATGGATGAACGAAAT
AGACAGATCGCTGAGATAGGTGCCTCACTGATTAAGCATTGGTAACTGTCAGACCAAGTTTACTCATATA
TACTTTAGATTGATTTAAAACTTCATTTTTAATTTAAAAGGATCTAGGTGAAGATCCTTTTTGATAATCT
CATGACCAAAATCCCTTAACGTGAGTTTTCGTTCCACTGAGCGTCAGACCCCGTAGAAAAGATCAAAGGA
TCTTCTTGAGATCCTTTTTTTCTGCGCGTAATCTGCTGCTTGCAAACAAAAAAACCACCGCTACCAGCGG
TGGTTTGTTTGCCGGATCAAGAGCTACCAACTCTTTTTCCGAAGGTAACTGGCTTCAGCAGAGCGCAGAT
ACCAAATACTGTTCTTCTAGTGTAGCCGTAGTTAGGCCACCACTTCAAGAACTCTGTAGCACCGCCTACA
TACCTCGCTCTGCTAATCCTGTTACCAGTGGCTGCTGCCAGTGGCGATAAGTCGTGTCTTACCGGGTTGG
ACTCAAGACGATAGTTACCGGATAAGGCGCAGCGGTCGGGCTGAACGGGGGGTTCGTGCACACAGCCCAG
CTTGGAGCGAACGACCTACACCGAACTGAGATACCTACAGCGTGAGCTATGAGAAAGCGCCACGCTTCCC
GAAGGGAGAAAGGCGGACAGGTATCCGGTAAGCGGCAGGGTCGGAACAGGAGAGCGCACGAGGGAGCTTC
CAGGGGGAAACGCCTGGTATCTTTATAGTCCTGTCGGGTTTCGCCACCTCTGACTTGAGCGTCGATTTTT
GTGATGCTCGTCAGGGGGGCGGAGCCTATGGAAAAACGCCAGCAACGCGGCCTTTTTACGGTTCCTGGCC
TTTTGCTGGCCTTTTGCTCACATGTTCTTTCCTGCGTTATCCCCTGATTCTGTGGATAACCGTATTACCG
CCTTTGAGTGAGCTGATACCGCTCGCCGCAGCCGAACGACCGAGCGCAGCGAGTCAGTGAGCGAGGAAGC
GGAAG
