>Addgene plasmid #203118 | Salsa-BC277-P3H1 | depositor partial sequence | sequence record 393991 | BC277
GGTGATTGTT
